Addgene plasmid #191591: E3_pENTR_L3-L2_NI_G1333-DddtoxA-N
Purpose: ptpTALECD vector assembly, Entry clone 3 with attL2 and L3
Depositing lab: Shin-ichi Arimura. Depositing organization: The University of Tokyo. Publication: Targeted base editing in the plastid genome of Arabidopsis thaliana. Nakazato I, Okuno M, Yamamoto H, Tamura Y, Itoh T, Shikanai T, Takanashi H, Tsutsumi N, Arimura SI. Nat Plants. 2021 Jul;7(7):906-913. doi: 10.1038/s41477-021-00954-6. Epub 2021 Jul 1. PubMed 34211131.
Backbone
  Vector backbone: PINII
  Vector type: Other
Growth in bacteria
  Bacterial resistance: Kanamycin, 50 μg/mL
  Growth temperature: 37°C
  Growth strain: DH5alpha
  Copy number: High Copy
Gene/Insert
  Gene/Insert name: C and N termini of platinum TALEN, 1/2 a cytidine deaminase domain of DddA of B. cenocepacia, and a uracil glycosylase inhibitor
  Species: Synthetic
  Cloning method: Ligation Independent Cloning
Terms and licenses: Academic/Nonprofit Terms; Industry Terms: Not Available to Industry
Depositor comments: Multisite Gateway entry vector to express one hand of pTALECD-UGI
How to cite: E3_pENTR_L3-L2_NI_G1333-DddtoxA-N was a gift from Shin-ichi Arimura (Addgene plasmid # 191591 ; http://n2t.net/addgene:191591 ; RRID:Addgene_191591)
