[The description below was written by a language model from this plasmid's Addgene catalogue record and pLannotate feature annotations shown in this document.]
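Description:
E3_pENTR_L3-L2_NI_G1333-DddtoxA-N is a 4,075-nt MultiSite Gateway entry clone, the third-position module used to assemble ptpTALECD vectors, which are plastid-targeted TALE-based cytidine deaminase editors for plant chloroplast genomes. It is maintained in E. coli at high copy from a ColE1/pUC-type origin and selected with kanamycin through an aph(3')-Ia gene. The catalogue lists the backbone as "PINII" and the vector type as "Other". The feature table, however, shows a typical pENTR-style layout, with rrnB T1/T2 terminators upstream of the recombination cassette to shield it from read-through transcription.

The payload lies between attL3 and attL2, which allow LR Clonase-mediated transfer into a destination vector together with the other entry modules. On the reverse strand, the cassette encodes a TALE N-terminal region (annotated by homology to AvrXa10) and a TALE C-terminal segment (annotated as AvrBs3). This is fused to a fragment of the Burkholderia cenocepacia DddA double-stranded-DNA cytidine deaminase and then to the phage PBS2 uracil glycosylase inhibitor. The name indicates the N-terminal half of DddAtox split at G1333, so the plasmid supplies one "hand" of a two-part editor that should become active only when both halves meet at the target. UGI blocks uracil excision and so favours C-to-T outcomes.

Between the two TALE termini is a lac promoter/operator and lacZα stuffer with pBluescript-derived MCS, T3 and T7 elements. This probably serves as a placeholder to be replaced by the custom platinum TALE repeat array, although the record does not say so. "NI" in the name probably refers to the repeat-variable diresidue of the final half-repeat. No plant promoter or plastid transit peptide is annotated in this module.
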