Features (pLannotate 1.2.2; 21 found; start..end, strand, type, name):
    196..784     -  rep_origin     ori: high-copy-number ColE1/pMB1/pBR322/pUC origin of replication
    931..1740    -  CDS            KanR: aminoglycoside phosphotransferase; aph(3')-Ia; confers resistance to kanamycin in bacteria or G418 (Geneticin®) in eukaryotes
   1874..1892    +  promoter       T7 promoter: promoter for bacteriophage T7 RNA polymerase
   1923..2022    +  protein_bind   attL2: mutant version of attL; recombination site for the Gateway® LR reaction LR Clonase™
   2047..2295    -  CDS            UGI: UNGI_BPPB2 - Experimental evidence at protein level: Swiss-Prot protein existence level 1. This protein binds specifically and reversibly to the host uracil-DNA glycosylase, preventing removal of uracil residues from PBS2 DNA by the host uracil-excision repair system. From Bacillus phage PBS2 (Bacteriophage PBS2).
   2308..2448    -  CDS            dddA (fragment): DDDA_BURC1 - Experimental evidence at protein level: Swiss-Prot protein existence level 1. Toxic component of a toxin-immunity protein module, which functions as a cellular contact-dependent growth inhibition (CDI) system. CDI modules allow bacteria to communicate with and inhibit the growth of closely related neighboring bacteria in a contact-dependent fashion. Bacteria that have this module inhibit or kill bacteria without it, giving them a growth advantage. Probably specifically inhibited by cognate immunity protein DddI (Probable). The C-terminal 163 residue fragment has double-stranded DN
   2449..2568    -  CDS            avrBs3 (fragment): AVRB3_XANEU - Experimental evidence at protein level: Swiss-Prot protein existence level 1. Avirulence protein. Acts as a transcription factor in C.annuum plants. In susceptible plants lacking the Bs3 resistance gene induces expression of a number of genes, including genes homologous to a family of auxin-induced genes, alpha-expansin genes, pectate lyase, anthocyanidin glucoside rhamnosyl transferase and at least one transcription factor, UPA20. Their expression leads to plant hypertrophy in mesophyll cells, probably mainly mediated by UPA20 (PubMed:17962565). In resistant plants induces the h
   2667..2688    +  protein_bind   CAP binding site: CAP binding activates transcription in the presence of cAMP. E. coli catabolite activator protein
   2703..2733    +  promoter       lac promoter: promoter for the E. coli lac operon
   2741..2757    +  protein_bind   lac operator: The lac repressor binds to the lac operator to inhibit transcription in E. coli. This inhibition can be relieved by adding lactose or isopropyl-β-D-thiogalactopyranoside (IPTG). lac repressor encoded by lacI
   2802..2820    +  promoter       T3 promoter: promoter for bacteriophage T3 RNA polymerase
   2836..2859    +  misc_feature   MCS (fragment): pBluescript multiple cloning site
   2868..2886    -  promoter       T7 promoter: promoter for bacteriophage T7 RNA polymerase
   2894..3049    +  CDS            lacZα (fragment): LacZα fragment of β-galactosidase; lacZ fragment
   3054..3072    +  rep_origin     f1 ori (fragment): f1 bacteriophage origin of replication; arrow indicates direction of (+) strand synthesis
   3074..3484    -  CDS            avrXa10 (fragment): AVX10_XANOO - Experimental evidence at protein level: Swiss-Prot protein existence level 1. Avirulence protein. Induces the hypersensitive response (HR)in rice plants carrying the resistance gene Xa10. Activity depends on the presence of the core repeat domains; replacement with repeat domains from other proteins (AvrBs3 of X.euvesicatoria (AC P14727) or AvrXa7 of this organism) does not elicit the HR. Probably acts as a transcription factor in its host plant (rice) to induce plant resistance or disease. From Xanthomonas oryzae pv. oryzae.
   3544..3639    -  protein_bind   attL3: mutant version of attL; recombination site for the Gateway® LR reaction LR Clonase™
   3656..3692    +  CDS            lacZα (fragment): LacZα fragment of β-galactosidase; lacZ fragment
   3739..3782    -  terminator     rrnB T1 terminator: Escherichia coli rrnB; transcription terminator T1 from the E. coli rrnB gene
   3914..3941    +  terminator     rrnB T2 terminator: transcription terminator T2 from the E. coli rrnB gene
   3996..13      -  CDS            lacI (fragment) (across the origin): lac repressor; lacI; The lac repressor binds to the lac operator to inhibit transcription in E. coli. This inhibition can be relieved by adding lactose or isopropyl-β-D-thiogalactopyranoside (IPTG).
>Addgene plasmid #191591 | E3_pENTR_L3-L2_NI_G1333-DddtoxA-N | addgene full sequence | sequence record 379080 | Addgene NGS Result
GCGTATTGGGCGCTCTTCCGCTTCCTCGCTCACTGACTCGCTGCGCTCGGTCGTTCGGCTGCGGCGAGCG
GTATCAGCTCACTCAAAGGCGGTAATACGGTTATCCACAGAATCAGGGGATAACGCAGGAAAGAACATGT
GAGCAAAAGGCCAGCAAAAGGCCAGGAACCGTAAAAAGGCCGCGTTGCTGGCGTTTTTCCATAGGCTCCG
CCCCCCTGACGAGCATCACAAAAATCGACGCTCAAGTCAGAGGTGGCGAAACCCGACAGGACTATAAAGA
TACCAGGCGTTTCCCCCTGGAAGCTCCCTCGTGCGCTCTCCTGTTCCGACCCTGCCGCTTACCGGATACC
TGTCCGCCTTTCTCCCTTCGGGAAGCGTGGCGCTTTCTCATAGCTCACGCTGTAGGTATCTCAGTTCGGT
GTAGGTCGTTCGCTCCAAGCTGGGCTGTGTGCACGAACCCCCCGTTCAGCCCGACCGCTGCGCCTTATCC
GGTAACTATCGTCTTGAGTCCAACCCGGTAAGACACGACTTATCGCCACTGGCAGCAGCCACTGGTAACA
GGATTAGCAGAGCGAGGTATGTAGGCGGTGCTACAGAGTTCTTGAAGTGGTGGCCTAACTACGGCTACAC
TAGAAGAACAGTATTTGGTATCTGCGCTCTGCTGAAGCCAGTTACCTTCGGAAAAAGAGTTGGTAGCTCT
TGATCCGGCAAACAAACCACCGCTGGTAGCGGTGGTTTTTTTGTTTGCAAGCAGCAGATTACGCGCAGAA
AAAAAGGATCTCAAGAAGATCCTTTGATCTTTTCTACGGGGTCTGACGCTCAGTGGAACGACGCGTAACT
CACGTTAAGGGATTTTGGTCATGAGCTTGCGCCGTCCCGTCAAGTCAGCGTAATGCTCTGCCAGTGTTAC
AACCAATTAACCAATTCTGATTAGAAAAACTCATCGAGCATCAAATGAAACTGCAATTTATTCATATCAG
GATTATCAATACCATATTTTTGAAAAAGCCGTTTCTGTAATGAAGGAGAAAACTCACCGAGGCAGTTCCA
TAGGATGGCAAGATCCTGGTATCGGTCTGCGATTCCGACTCGTCCAACATCAATACAACCTATTAATTTC
CCCTCGTCAAAAATAAGGTTATCAAGTGAGAAATCACCATGAGTGACGACTGAATCCGGTGAGAATGGCA
AAAGTTTATGCATTTCTTTCCAGACTTGTTCAACAGGCCAGCCATTACGCTCGTCATCAAAATCACTCGC
ATCAACCAAACCGTTATTCATTCGTGATTGCGCCTGAGCAAGGCGAAATACGCGATCGCTGTTAAAAGGA
CAATTACAAACAGGAATCGAATGCAACCGGCGCAGGAACACTGCCAGCGCATCAACAATATTTTCACCTG
AATCAGGATATTCTTCTAATACCTGGAATGCTGTTTTTCCGGGGATCGCAGTGGTGAGTAACCATGCATC
ATCAGGAGTACGGATAAAATGCTTGATGGTCGGAAGAGGCATAAATTCCGTCAGCCAGTTTAGTCTGACC
ATCTCATCTGTAACATCATTGGCAACGCTACCTTTGCCATGTTTCAGAAACAACTCTGGCGCATCGGGCT
TCCCATACAAGCGATAGATTGTCGCACCTGATTGCCCGACATTATCGCGAGCCCATTTATACCCATATAA
ATCAGCATCCATGTTGGAATTTAATCGCGGCCTCGACGTTTCCCGTTGAATATGGCTCATAACACCCCTT
GTATTACTGTTTATGTAAGCAGACAGTTTTATTGTTCATGATGATATATTTTTATCTTGTGCAATGTAAC
ATCAGAGATTTTGAGACACGGGCCAGAGCTGCCAGGAAACAGCTATGACCATGTAATACGACTCACTATA
GGGGATATCGCGGCCGCCCTGCAGCTGGATGGCAAATAATGATTTTATTTTGACTGATAGTGACCTGTTC
GTTGCAACAAATTGATAAGCAATGCTTTCTTATAATGCCAACTTTGTACAAGAAAGCTGGGTTCTAGAGG
ATCGCTCGAGTTATCATAGCATCTTGATCTTGTTCTCACCATTGGAATCCTGAATCACAAGTGCCCAAGG
TTTGTATTCTGGTGCATCAGATGTCAAAAGCATGACGTTCTCATCTGTTGACTCATCATAAGCGGTATGT
ACCAGAATGTCAGATTCCGGTTTGTTGCCTATAACCTCTTCAACTTCTTCTGGCAACATGAGAATGCTCT
CTTGGATAACGAGCTGTTTTCCAGTTTCCTTCTCTATGATGTCCGAAAGATTCGTACTACCTCCAGAACC
ACCACTTGAGAACACCTTGGATTCTAACCCTCCAGCATCATTGACGTAGTAAAAGGTGCCAACAGTTTGC
CCATTATAGGCAGGCAATTGAGGAGCTGAAATCTGATAGGGTCCTAACGCATAGCTACCAGATCCCCCCA
ATCCCTTTTTCACTGCATCCAGCGCAGGACGCCCGCCGAGGCAGGCCAAGGCGACGAGGTGGTCGTTGGT
CAACGCGGCCAACGCCGGATCAGGGCGAGATAACTGGGCAACAATTGACTCCAGTGCGGGTCTGCCCCCT
ATGTTGGATGCAATAGCCACTACCTGCTCAGGGGTGGAGACGACCGGTGGAAAGCGGGCAGTGAGCGCAA
CGCAATTAATGTGAGTTAGCTCACTCATTAGGCACCCCAGGCTTTACACTTTATGCTTCCGGCTCGTATG
TTGTGTGGAATTGTGAGCGGATAACAATTTCACACAGGAAACAGCTATGACCATGATTACGCCAAGCGCG
CAATTAACCCTCACTAAAGGGAACAAAAGCTGGAGGACCTCGAGGGGGGGCCCGGTACCCAATTCGCCCT
ATAGTGAGTCGTATTACGCGCGCTCACTGGCCGTCGTTTTACAACGTCGTGACTGGGAAAACCCTGGCGT
TACCCAACTTAATCGCCTTGCAGCACATCCCCCTTTCGCCAGCTGGCGTAATAGCGAAGAGGCCCGCACC
GATCGCCCTTCCCAACAGTTGCGCAGCCTGAATGGCGAATGGGACGCGCCCTGTAGCGGCGCCCGTCTCC
TTGAGCGGGGCACCCGTCAGTGCATTGCGCCATGCATGCACTGCCTCCACTGCGGTCACGCCGCCACGTT
TTGCAATCTTGAGAAGTTGGCCTGTGTCCAACTGTAACGGTGGACCTCTCAACTCTCCCGCCACCGTGAG
CAAGGCCTCCAGAGCGCGTGCGCCGGACCACTGTTTGCCGACGCCAACGATCGCTTCGTGTGTCGCCTCT
GGCAACGCTGCGATCATGTCCTGATACTTGACAGCGACGGTCCCTAACGCTGCCGGGTGTTGGCTTAACG
CAACGATGTGCGCGTGTGTAAACCCGTGGCCGACCAGTGCCTCGTGGTGCTGCGCCACTGTCGAACGAAC
CTTCGGTTTGATCTTCTCCTGTTGCTGCTGGCTGTAGCCGAGCGTGCGTAGATCGGCGATATCGATGCTG
TCCATGTGCTGTCTCTCGAACTTGGCAGCGGCGGTCTCCTTATCAACTTTATTATACAAAGTTGGCATTA
TAAAAAAGCATTGCTCATCAATTTGTTGCAACGAACAGGTCACTATCAGTCAAAATAAAATCATTATTTG
GGGCCCGAGCTTAAGACTGGCCGTCGTTTTACAACGTCGTGACTGGGAAAACATCCATGCTAGCGTTAAC
GCGAGAGTAGGGAACTGCCAGGCATCAAATAAAACGAAAGGCTCAGTCGGAAGACTGGGCCTTTCGTTTT
ATCTGTTGTTTGTCGGTGAACGCTCTCCTGAGTAGGACAAATCCGCCGGGAGCGGATTTGAACGTTGTGA
AGCAACGGCCCGGAGGGTGGCGGGCAGGACGCCCGCCATAAACTGCCAGGCATCAAACTAAGCAGAAGGC
CATCCTGACGGATGGCCTTTTTGCGTTTCTACAAACTCTTCCTGGCTAGCGGTACGCGTATTAATTGCGT
TGCGCTCACTGCCCGCTTTCCAGTCGGGAAACCTGTCGTGCCAGCTGCATTAATGAATCGGCCAACGCGC
GGGGAGAGGCGGTTT
